>Addgene plasmid #217399 | pSM045 | addgene full sequence | sequence record 440377 | Addgene NGS Result
AAAAAAATTGATGGGGCAAGGCCGCAGGCCGCGCAGTTGGAGCCGGTGGGTATGTGGTCGAAGGCTGGGT
AGCCGGTGGGCAATCCCTGTGGTCAAGCTCGTGGGCAGGCGCAGCCTGTCCATCAGCTTGTCCAGCAGGG
TTGTCCACGGGCCGAGCGAAGCGAGCCAGCCGGTGGCCGCGGAACAAAACTAAAGCGCCACAAGGGCGCT
TTAGTTTGTTTTCAGTCCAGTTACGCTGGAGTCTGAGGCTCGTCCTGAATGATGTTATTGTCTCATGAGC
GGATACATATTTGAATGTATTTAGAAAAATAAACAAAAGAGTTTGTAGAAACGCAAAAAGGCCATCCGTC
AGGATGGCCTTCTGCTTAATTTGATGCCTGGCAGTTTATGGCGGGCGTCCTGCCCGCCACCCTCCGGGCC
GTTGCTTCGCAACGTTCAAATCCGCTCCCGGCGGATTTGTCCTACTCAGGAGAGCGTTCACCGACAAACA
ACAGATAAAACGAAAGGCCCAGTCTTTCGACTGAGCCTTTCGTTTTATTTGATGCCTGGCAGTTCCCTAC
TCTCGCATGGGGAGACCCCACACTACCATCGGCGCTACGGCGTTTCACTTCTGAGTTCGGCATGGGGTCA
GGTGGGACCACCGCGCTACTGCCGCCAGGCAAATTCTGTTTTATCAGACCGCTTCTGCGTTCTGATTTAA
TCTGTATCAGGCTGAAAATCTTCTCTCATCCGCCAAAACAGCTTATTATACGCGCGGCTCGGCGGGGATG
ACCGAGATGCCGCGGAACGAATCGGTCAGTTTCGGACGCCACTCGGTGCGGGCGCGCAGCACTTCGCTGC
CGCCTTCCAGCTGCAGCAGATGATCGCACACCAGGCCGGCCTCGCTGGAGCCGCCGCTGACGGTCGTGAG
CGAGCGCAGCACGGAATCGCGGGTGCATTCGCGGCGGTATTCCAGCGTGAAGCTGGAGATATGGTGGCTT
TCGAAGATCGAGTCTGGCACCGTTTCGAACACCCAGGCCACGTACTTGAGGTTGTTGACATGCTGGTTGA
CGTCGAGGTCATTCCAGCGCGGCGTGAGGCCGCCCTGGATGTAGTCCGCGGTGGAATCGTTGAGCTTCTG
CAGTTTCTTGATCTCATCGTCCTTGACCGCCACGTTGTCGATGAAGGCCGGGCCAATCTCGCCGCGCACC
TCATCGGGGATGGTCGACAGGCGCCGCGTGCGCGTGTTCATCAGCACGCTCAGCGAAGTGCAGCGCGTCA
GGATCTCGCCGGTCTTGCAGTCGCGCACCAGGAAGTCGCGGCGCATGCCGTTGTTGCCCGACGCGCCGAT
CCAGCATTCCACCTCGACGGTATCGCCCCAGGTCGGATAGCGCTCGACGGCCACGTGCGTGCGGCGCACC
ACCCACATCAGATCGCGCTTGGACATCTCCAGCGTGGTGCCGAAGCCGTCGCCCAGGATGCCGACCGACT
TGGCGTGGTTGAGCGTGGCTTCCTGCATGTGGTTCATCACGGCCAGGATCGAGGTCGAGCGGTCCGGGCC
CACTTCATAGGAACGGATCGCGAAGGTGCGTCGGAACACCAGGCCGTGCAGGCCGAAGTGATCGTCGAGC
AGCTGCGGCAGCTTGGGCTTGGGCTTCCATTCCAGCGTCATTATTTTACCTCCTAATGGTCTGTTTCCTG
TGTGAAATTGTTATCCGCTCACAATTCCACACATTATACGAGCCGGATGATTAATTGTCAACAGCTCATT
TCAGAATATTTGCCAGAACCGTTATGATGTCGGCGCAAAAAACATTATCCAGAACGGGAGTGCGCCTTGA
GCGACACGAATTATGCAGTGATTTACGACCTGCACAGCCATACCACAGCTTCCGATGGCTGCCTGACGCC
AGAAGCATTGGTGCACCGTGCAGTCGATGATAAGCTGTCAAACCAGATCAATTCGCGCTAACTTACATTA
ATTGCGTTGCGCTCACTGCCCGCTTTCCAGTCGGGAAACCTGTCGTGCCAGCTGCATTAATGAATCGGCC
AACGCGCGGGGAGAGGCGGTTTGCGTATTGGGCGCCAGGGTGGTTTTTCTTTTCACCAGTGAGACGGGCA
ACAGCTGATTGCCCTTCACCGCCTGGCCCTGAGAGAGTTGCAGCAAGCGGTCCACGCTGGTTTGCCCCAG
CAGGCGAAAATCCTGTTTGATGGTGGTTAACGGCGGGATATAACATGAGCTGTCTTCGGTATCGTCGTAT
CCCACTACCGAGATATCCGCACCAACGCGCAGCCCGGACTCGGTAATGGCGCGCATTGCGCCCAGCGCCA
TCTGATCGTTGGCAACCAGCATCGCAGTGGGAACGATGCCCTCATTCAGCATTTGCATGGTTTGTTGAAA
ACCGGACATGGCACTCCAGTCGCCTTCCCGTTCCGCTATCGGCTGAATTTGATTGCGAGTGAGATATTTA
TGCCAGCCAGCCAGACGCAGACGCGCCGAGACAGAACTTAATGGGCCCGCTAACAGCGCGATTTGCTGGT
GACCCAATGCGACCAGATGCTCCACGCCCAGTCGCGTACCGTCTTCATGGGAGAAAATAATACTGTTGAT
GGGTGTCTGGTCAGAGACATCAAGAAATAACGCCGGAACATTAGTGCAGGCAGCTTCCACAGCAATGGCA
TCCTGGTCATCCAGCGGATAGTTAATGATCAGCCCACTGACGCGTTGCGCGAGAAGATTGTGCACCGCCG
CTTTACAGGCTTCGACGCCGCTTCGTTCTACCATCGACACCACCACGCTGGCACCCAGTTGATCGGCGCG
AGATTTAATCGCCGCGACAATTTGCGACGGCGCGTGCAGGGCCAGACTGGAGGTGGCAACGCCAATCAGC
AACGACTGTTTGCCCGCCAGTTGTTGTGCCACGCGGTTGGGAATGTAATTCAGCTCCGCCATCGCCGCTT
CCACTTTTTCCCGCGTTTTCGCAGAAACGTGGCTGGCCTGGTTCACCACGCGGGAAACGGTCTGATAAGA
GACACCGGCATACTCTGCGACATCGTATAACGTTACTGGTTTCACATTCACCACCCTGAATTGACTCTCT
TCCGGGCGCTATCATGCCATACCGCGAAAGGTTTTGCACCATTCGATGGTGTCAACGTAAATGCATCGCT
CAATACTGACCATTTAAATCATACCTGACCTCCATAGCAGAAAGTCAAAAACCTCCGACCGGAGGCTTTT
GACTTGAGGGGGATCCGCCCTCAGAAAAACTCATCGAGCATCAAGTGAAACTGCAATTTATTCATATCAG
GATTATCAATACCATATTTTTGAAAAAGCCGTTTCTGTAATGAAGGAGAAAACTCACCGAGGCAGTTCCA
TAGGATGGCAAGATCCTGGTATCGGTCTGCGATTCCGACTCGTCCAACATCAATACAACCTATTAATTTC
CCCTCGTCAAAAATAAGGTTATCAAGTGAGAAATCACCATGAGTGACGACTGAATCCGGTGAGAATGGCA
AAAGCTTATGCATTTCTTTCCAGACTTGTTCAACAGGCCAGCCATTACGCTCGTCATCAAAATCACTCGC
ACCAACCAAACCGTTATTCATTCGTGATTGCGCCTGAGCGAGACGAAATACGCGATCGCCGTTAAAAGGA
CAATTACAAACAGGAATCGAATGCAACCGGCGCAGGAACACTGCCAGCGCATCAACAATATTTTCACCTG
AATCAGGATATTCTTCTAATACCTGGAATGCTGTTTTCCCTGGGATCGCAGTGGTGAGTAACCATGCATC
ATCAGGAGTACGGATAAAATGCTTGATGGTCGGAAGAGGCATAAATTCCGTCAGCCAGTTTAGCCTGACC
ATCTCATCTGTAACATCATTGGCAACGCTACCTTTGCCATGTTTCAGAAACAACTCTGGCGCATCGGGCT
TCCCATACAATCGATAGATTGTCGCACCTGATTGCCCGACATTATCGCGAGCCCATTTATACCCATATAA
ATCAGCATCCATGTTGGAATTTAATCGCGGCCTCGAGCAAGACGTTTCCCGTTGAATATGGCTCATTTTA
GCTTCCTTAGCTCCTGAAAATCTCGATAACTCAAAAAATACGCCCGGTAGTGATCTTATTTCATTATGGT
GAAAGTTGGAACCTCTTACGTACGGCGCGGCAGCGTGACCCGTGTCGGCGGCTCCAACGGCTCGCCATCG
TCCAGAAAACACGGCTCATCGGGCATCGGCAGGCGCTGCTGCCCGCGTCGTTCCCATTCCTCCGTTTCGG
TCAAGGCTGGCAGGTCTGGTTCCATGCCCGGAATGCCGGGCTGGCTGGGCGGCTCCTCGCCGGGGCCGGT
CGGTAGTTGCTGCTCGCCCGGATACAGGGTCGGGATGCGGCGCAGGTCGCCATGCCCCAACAGCGATTCG
TCCTGGTCGTCGTGATCAACCACCACGGCGGCACTGAACACCGACAGGCGCAACTGGTCGCGGGGCTGGC
CCCACGCCACGCGGTCATTGACCACGTAGGCCGACACGGTGCCGGGGCCGTTGAGCTTCACGACGGAGAT
CCAGCGCTCGGCCACCAAGTCCTTGACTGCGTATTGGACCGTCCGCAAAGAACGTCCGATGAGCTTGGAA
AGTGTCTTCTGGCTGACCACCACGGCGTTCTGGTGGCCCATCTGCGCCACGAGGTGATGCAGCAGCATTG
CCGCCGTGGGTTTCCTCGCAATAAGCCCGGCCCACGCCTCATGCGCTTTGCGTTCCGTTTGCACCCAGTG
ACCGGGCTTGTTCTTGGCTTGAATGCCGATTTCTCTGGACTGCGTGGCCATGCTTATCTCCATGCGGTAG
GGGTGCCGCACGGTTGCGGCACCATGCGCAATCAGCTGCAACTTTTCGGCAGCGCGACAACAATTATGCG
TTGCGTAAAAGTGGCAGTCAATTACAGATTTTCTTTAACCTACGCAATGAGCTATTGCGGGGGGTGCCGC
AATGAGCTGTTGCGTACCCCCCTTTTTTAAGTTGTTGATTTTTAAGTCTTTCGCATTTCGCCCTATATCT
AGTTCTTTGGTGCCCAAAGAAGGGCACCCCTGCGGGGTTCCCCCACGCCTTCGGCGCGGCTCCCCCTCCG
GCAAAAAGTGGCCCCTCCGGGGCTTGTTGATCGACTGCGCGGCCTTCGGCCTTGCCCAAGGTGGCGCTGC
CCCCTTGGAACCCCCGCACTCGCCGCCGTGAGGCTCGGGGGGCAGGCGGGCGGGCTTCGCCCTTCGACTG
CCCCCACTCGCATAGGCTTGGGTCGTTCCAGGCGCGTCAAGGCCAAGCCGCTGCGCGGTCGCTGCGCGAG
CCTTGACCCGCCTTCCACTTGGTGTCCAACCGGCAAGCGAAGCGCGCAGGCCGCAGGCCGGAGGCTTTTC
CCCAGAGAAAATT
Features (pLannotate 1.2.2; 17 found; start..end, strand, type, name):
    186..222     +  terminator     soxR terminator: bidirectional E. coli soxR transcription terminator
    264..317     -  promoter       AmpR promoter (fragment): bla
    336..363     -  terminator     rrnB T2 terminator: transcription terminator T2 from the E. coli rrnB gene
    455..541     -  terminator     rrnB T1 terminator: Escherichia coli rrnB; transcription terminator T1 from the E. coli rrnB gene
    543..658     -  ncRNA          5S rRNA: Accession: RF00001 - 5S ribosomal RNA
    749..1645    -  CDS            FATB1 (fragment): FATB_UMBCA - Also known as FATB. Experimental evidence at protein level: Swiss-Prot protein existence level 1. Plays an essential role in chain termination during de novo fatty acid synthesis. High thioesterase activity for lauroyl-ACP versus other acyl-ACPs. From Umbellularia californica (California bay laurel) (Tetranthera californica). Introduced by genetic manipulation and expressed in canola by Monsanto (Calgene) so as to obtain laurate-rich seeds.
   1688..1704    -  protein_bind   lac operator: The lac repressor binds to the lac operator to inhibit transcription in E. coli. This inhibition can be relieved by adding lactose or isopropyl-β-D-thiogalactopyranoside (IPTG). lac repressor encoded by lacI
   1712..1741    -  promoter       trc promoter: strong E. coli promoter; hybrid between the trp and lac UV5 promoters
   1817..1918    +  CDS            yciV (fragment): RNAAM_ECOLI - Also known as trpH From Escherichia coli (strain K12).
   1914..1931    -  promoter       tet promoter (fragment): E. coli promoter for tetracycline efflux protein gene
   1973..3055    -  CDS            lacI: lac repressor; lacI; The lac repressor binds to the lac operator to inhibit transcription in E. coli. This inhibition can be relieved by adding lactose or isopropyl-β-D-thiogalactopyranoside (IPTG).
   3056..3133    -  promoter       lacIq promoter: lacI (mutant); In the lacIq allele, a single base change in the promoter boosts expression of the lacI gene about 10-fold.
   3193..3224    +  terminator     tonB terminator: bidirectional E. coli tonB-P14 transcription terminator
   3243..4056    -  CDS            KanR (fragment): aminoglycoside phosphotransferase; aph(3')-Ia; confers resistance to kanamycin in bacteria or G418 (Geneticin®) in eukaryotes
   4057..4151    -  promoter       cat promoter (fragment): promoter of the E. coli cat gene encoding chloramphenicol acetyltransferase
   4153..4811    -  CDS            pBBR1 Rep (fragment): replication protein for the broad-host-range plasmid pBBR1 from Bordetella bronchiseptica
   4812..180     -  rep_origin     pBBR1 oriV (across the origin): replication origin of the broad-host-range plasmid pBBR1 from Bordetella bronchiseptica; requires the pBBR1 Rep protein for replication
