[The description below was written by a language model from this plasmid's Addgene catalogue record and pLannotate feature annotations shown in this document.]
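Description:
pSM045 is a 5.4 kb bacterial expression plasmid built on the pBTrcK broad-host-range backbone and intended for use in Cupriavidus necator, while being maintained in standard E. coli cloning strains. Replication depends on the pBBR1 oriV together with its cognate Rep protein, a system originally from Bordetella bronchiseptica that functions across many Gram-negative species. The record lists the plasmid as low copy. Selection is by kanamycin, through an aph(3')-Ia aminoglycoside phosphotransferase gene that the annotation places downstream of a cat promoter fragment.

The payload is BTE1, a synthetic coding sequence of about 900 bp, codon-optimised for C. necator and inserted by Gibson assembly. The feature table matches it to the FatB acyl-ACP thioesterase of Umbellularia californica (California bay laurel). This enzyme preferentially cleaves lauroyl-ACP, terminating fatty acid synthesis early and releasing C12 free fatty acids. The gene is driven by the hybrid trp/lac trc promoter with an adjacent lac operator. The plasmid also carries lacI under the up-regulated lacIq promoter, so expression is repressed until relieved by IPTG or lactose. Transcription of the insert ends at the rrnB T1 and T2 terminators, which sit alongside a 5S rRNA remnant typical of pTrc-type cassettes. The soxR and tonB bidirectional terminators insulate neighbouring modules. Several small annotated fragments (AmpR promoter, tet promoter, yciV) appear to be backbone remnants rather than functional parts.

According to the record and its associated publication, the construct belongs to a synthetic biology toolkit for C. necator, where it provides inducible thioesterase expression to establish medium-chain fatty acid production in that host.
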