Addgene plasmid #217399: pSM045
Purpose: KmR, pBTRcK broad host range vector with BTE1(C12-specific fatty acid thioesterase codon-optimised for C. necator) under Ptrc
Depositing lab: Brian Pfleger. Depositing organization: University of Wisconsin, Madison. Publication: Expanding the synthetic biology toolbox of Cupriavidus necator for establishing fatty acid production. Mishra S, Perkovich PM, Mitchell WP, Venkataraman M, Pfleger B. J Ind Microbiol Biotechnol. 2024 Feb 16:kuae008. doi: 10.1093/jimb/kuae008. PubMed 38366943.
Backbone
  Vector backbone: pBTrcK
  Backbone size w/o insert (bp): 4500
  Total vector size (bp): 5403
  Vector type: Bacterial Expression
Growth in bacteria
  Bacterial resistance: Kanamycin, 50 μg/mL
  Growth temperature: 37°C
  Growth strain: DH5alpha
  Copy number: Low Copy
Gene/Insert
  Gene/Insert name: BTE1 (alt name: BTE)
  Species: Synthetic
  Insert size (bp): 906
  Promoter: PTrc
  Cloning method: Gibson Cloning
  Sequencing primers: 5′ CAGGAAACAGACCATTAGGAGG; 3′ TCTCTCATCCGCCAAAACAG
Terms and licenses: Academic/Nonprofit Terms; Industry Terms: Not Available to Industry
How to cite: pSM045 was a gift from Brian Pfleger (Addgene plasmid # 217399 ; http://n2t.net/addgene:217399 ; RRID:Addgene_217399)
